>Addgene plasmid #12477 | Top7 S2-H2 | depositor partial sequence | sequence record 7319 | Author sequence
ATGGAAGGTAAAAACTTCGATTATACTTATACCGTGACCACAGAATCGGAATTACAGAAGGTTTTGAACG
AACTGAAAGACTACATCAAAAAACAGGGGGCTAAACGCGTTCGCATCTCGATTACCGCTCGTACGAAAAA
AGAAGCAGAAAAATTTGCCGCGATTTTGATTAAAGTTTTCGCCGAACTGGGTTATAATGGTCTCGAGCAC
CACCACCACCACCACTGA
