[The description below was written by a language model from this plasmid's Addgene catalogue record.]
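Description:
Top7 S2-H2 is a bacterial expression plasmid built on the pET29b(+) backbone (recorded as 5371 bp without insert), carrying a short 228 bp insert cloned by restriction enzyme methods. It is selected with kanamycin and is listed as high copy. As a pET-series vector it relies on the T7 expression system: the insert sits downstream of a T7 promoter, consistent with the T7 primer listed for 5′ sequencing, so transcription requires a host that supplies T7 RNA polymerase. This fits the record's distinction between a general cloning strain used for propagation and a DE3 lysogen carrying pLysS recommended for protein production, where the pLysS-encoded T7 lysozyme dampens basal polymerase activity before induction.

The payload is a variant of Top7, which is known as a computationally designed protein with a novel alpha/beta fold. The mutation field reads only "S2-H2", and the small insert size suggests a fragment or truncated form rather than the full-length protein. By the naming it plausibly corresponds to a region spanning the second strand through the second helix, but the record does not define the label or give the exact boundaries. The insert carries a 6xHis tag recorded as N-terminal, allowing purification by immobilised metal affinity chromatography. No feature table is provided, so the details of the ribosome binding site, terminator, any linker or protease site, and whether backbone-encoded tags are retained cannot be confirmed. The construct is suited to recombinant production of this Top7 variant in E. coli, presumably for biophysical or folding studies, though the record does not state a specific purpose.
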