Addgene plasmid #12477: Top7 S2-H2
Depositing lab: David Baker. Depositing organization: University of Washington.
Backbone
  Vector backbone: pet29 b(+)
  Backbone size w/o insert (bp): 5371
  Vector type: Bacterial Expression
Growth in bacteria
  Bacterial resistance: Kanamycin, 50 μg/mL
  Growth temperature: 37°C
  Growth strain: DH5alpha
  Growth instructions: Plasmids are provided in DH5 alpha, but for protein expression, BL21(DE3)pLysS is recommended.
  Copy number: High Copy
Gene/Insert
  Gene/Insert name: Top7 S2-H2
  Insert size (bp): 228
  Mutation: S2-H2
  Tag / fusion protein: 6xHis (N terminal on insert)
  Cloning method: Restriction Enzyme
  Sequencing primers: 5′ T7
Terms and licenses: Academic/Nonprofit Terms; Industry Terms: Not Available to Industry
How to cite: Top7 S2-H2 was a gift from David Baker (Addgene plasmid # 12477 ; http://n2t.net/addgene:12477 ; RRID:Addgene_12477)
